Addgene plasmid #110745: Human USP30 (64-502, construct 8, MG-26-21)
Purpose: Bacterial expression of human USP30 (construct 8)
Depositing lab: David Komander. Depositing organization: MRC Laboratory of Molecular Biology. Publication: Mechanism and regulation of the Lys6-selective deubiquitinase USP30. Gersch M, Gladkova C, Schubert AF, Michel MA, Maslen S, Komander D. Nat Struct Mol Biol. 2017 Sep 25. doi: 10.1038/nsmb.3475. PubMed 28945249.
Backbone
  Vector backbone: pET28a
  Backbone manufacturer: Merck
  Vector type: Bacterial Expression
Growth in bacteria
  Bacterial resistance: Kanamycin, 50 μg/mL
  Growth temperature: 37°C
  Growth strain: DH5alpha
  Copy number: Low Copy
Gene/Insert
  Gene/Insert name: USP30
  Species: H. sapiens (human)
  Mutation: F348D, M350D, I353E + insertion deletion: 64-357; SNA; 432-502
  Entrez Gene: USP30
  Promoter: T7
  Tag / fusion protein: N-His6-3C-GST-3C (N terminal on insert)
  Cloning method: Unknown
  Sequencing primers: 5′ AATACGACTCACTATAGGG; 3′ GGGTTATGCTAGTTATTGC
Resource information
  A portion of this plasmid was derived from a plasmid made by: USP30 gene obtained through gene synthesis
Terms and licenses: Academic/Nonprofit Terms; Industry Terms: Not Available to Industry
How to cite: Human USP30 (64-502, construct 8, MG-26-21) was a gift from David Komander (Addgene plasmid # 110745 ; http://n2t.net/addgene:110745 ; RRID:Addgene_110745)
