[The description below was written by a language model from this plasmid's Addgene catalogue record and pLannotate feature annotations shown in this document.]
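Description:
Human USP30 (64-502, construct 8, MG-26-21) is a bacterial expression plasmid built on the pET28a backbone for producing an engineered fragment of the human deubiquitinase USP30 in E. coli. The 7.1 kb plasmid carries a kanamycin resistance gene (aminoglycoside phosphotransferase) for selection and a pBR322-type ColE1 origin. The bom region and rop gene accompany this origin, which is consistent with the low copy number recorded. An f1 origin is also present, along with short tetracycline-resistance fragments that appear to be backbone remnants rather than functional markers.

Expression is driven by a T7 promoter followed by a lac operator and the T7 gene 10 ribosome binding site, and it ends at the T7 terminator. The plasmid-encoded lacI repressor keeps the cassette off until IPTG is added, in a host that supplies T7 RNA polymerase. The open reading frame begins with an N-terminal His6 tag, a 3C protease site, Schistosoma japonicum GST and a second 3C site. This arrangement allows affinity purification and then proteolytic removal of the tags.

The USP30 insert was obtained by gene synthesis. It covers residues 64-357 joined through a short SNA linker to residues 432-502, so an internal segment is deleted, and it carries the substitutions F348D, M350D and I353E. The annotation also detects a His-tag fragment just downstream of the insert, probably the vector's C-terminal tag region, but the record does not say whether it is translated. USP30 is a mitochondrial outer membrane enzyme that opposes parkin-driven mitophagy and prefers Lys6- and Lys11-linked ubiquitin chains. The construct comes from a study of the mechanism and regulation of this Lys6-selective enzyme and serves to make recombinant protein.
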