Features (pLannotate 1.2.2; 21 found; start..end, strand, type, name):
    209..227     +  promoter       T7 promoter: promoter for bacteriophage T7 RNA polymerase
    228..252     +  protein_bind   lac operator: The lac repressor binds to the lac operator to inhibit transcription in E. coli. This inhibition can be relieved by adding lactose or isopropyl-β-D-thiogalactopyranoside (IPTG). lac repressor encoded by lacI
    267..289     +  RBS            RBS: efficient ribosome binding site from bacteriophage T7 gene 10 (Olins and Rangwala, 1989)
    308..324     +  CDS            capTEV™ (fragment): composite tag for in vivo biotinylation, TEV protease cleavage, and 6xHis tagging
    359..1012    +  CDS            GST26_SCHJA: Experimental evidence at protein level: Swiss-Prot protein existence level 1. GST isoenzymes appear to play a central role in the parasite detoxification system. Other functions are also suspected including a role in increasing the solubility of haematin in the parasite gut. From Schistosoma japonicum (Blood fluke).
   1019..2176    +  CDS            USP30 (fragment): UBP30_HUMAN - Experimental evidence at protein level: Swiss-Prot protein existence level 1. Deubiquitinating enzyme tethered to the mitochondrial outer membrane that acts as a key inhibitor of mitophagy by counteracting the action of parkin (PRKN): hydrolyzes ubiquitin attached by parkin on target proteins, such as RHOT1/MIRO1 and TOMM20, thereby blocking parkin's ability to drive mitophagy (PubMed:18287522, PubMed:24896179, PubMed:25527291, PubMed:25621951). Preferentially cleaves 'Lys-6'- and 'Lys-11'-linked polyubiquitin chains, 2 types of linkage that participate in mitophagic signaling (P
   2182..2199    +  CDS            9xHis (fragment): 9xHis affinity tag
   2209..2258    +  CDS            SET1 (fragment): solubility-enhancement tag derived from T7 phage gene 10B
   2266..2313    +  terminator     T7 terminator: transcription terminator for bacteriophage T7 RNA polymerase
   2350..2778    +  rep_origin     f1 ori (sequence partly withheld): f1 bacteriophage origin of replication; arrow indicates direction of (+) strand synthesis
   2831..2888    +  promoter       AmpR promoter (fragment): bla
   2897..3712    -  CDS            KanR: aminoglycoside phosphotransferase; aph(3')-Ia; confers resistance to kanamycin in bacteria or G418 (Geneticin®) in eukaryotes
   3834..4422    +  rep_origin     ori: high-copy-number ColE1/pMB1/pBR322/pUC origin of replication
   4608..4747    -  misc_feature   bom: basis of mobility region from pBR322
   4849..5040    -  CDS            rop: Rop protein, which maintains plasmids at low copy number; rop
   5057..5437    +  CDS            YPB1_ECOLX: Protein predicted: Swiss-Prot protein existence level 4. From Escherichia coli.
   5509..5800    -  CDS            TcR (fragment): tetracycline efflux protein; tet; confers resistance to tetracycline
   5815..5836    -  protein_bind   CAP binding site: CAP binding activates transcription in the presence of cAMP. E. coli catabolite activator protein
   5849..6931    -  CDS            lacI: lac repressor; lacI; The lac repressor binds to the lac operator to inhibit transcription in E. coli. This inhibition can be relieved by adding lactose or isopropyl-β-D-thiogalactopyranoside (IPTG).
   6932..7009    -  promoter       lacI promoter: lacI
   7017..187     -  CDS            TcR (fragment) (across the origin): tetracycline efflux protein; tet; confers resistance to tetracycline
>Addgene plasmid #110745 | Human USP30 (64-502, construct 8, MG-26-21) | addgene full sequence | sequence record 212910 | Addgene NGS Result
CAAGGAGATGGCGCCCAACAGTCCCCCGGCCACGGGGCCTGCCACCATACCCACGCCGAAACAAGCGCTC
ATGAGCCCGAAGTGGCGAGCCCGATCTTCCCCATCGGTGATGTCGGCGATATAGGCGCCAGCAACCGCAC
CTGTGGCGCCGGTGATGCCGGCCACGATGCGTCCGGCGTAGAGGATCGAGATCTCGATCCCGCGAAATTA
ATACGACTCACTATAGGGGAATTGTGAGCGGATAACAATTCCCCTCTAGAAATAATTTTGTTTAACTTTA
AGAAGGAGATATACCATGGGCAGCAGCCATCATCATCATCATCACAGCAGCGGTCTGGAAGTTCTGTTTC
AGGGCCCGATGTCCCCTATACTAGGTTATTGGAAAATTAAGGGCCTTGTGCAACCCACTCGACTTCTTTT
GGAATATCTTGAAGAAAAATATGAAGAGCATTTGTATGAGCGCGATGAAGGTGATAAATGGCGAAACAAA
AAGTTTGAATTGGGTTTGGAGTTTCCCAATCTTCCTTATTATATTGATGGTGATGTTAAATTAACACAGT
CTATGGCCATCATACGTTATATAGCTGACAAGCACAACATGTTGGGTGGTTGTCCAAAAGAGCGTGCAGA
GATTTCAATGCTTGAAGGAGCGGTTTTGGATATTAGATACGGTGTTTCGAGAATTGCATATAGTAAAGAC
TTTGAAACTCTCAAAGTTGATTTTCTTAGCAAGCTACCTGAAATGCTGAAAATGTTCGAAGATCGTTTAT
GTCATAAAACATATTTAAATGGTGATCATGTAACCCATCCTGACTTCATGTTGTATGACGCTCTTGATGT
TGTTTTATACATGGACCCAATGTGCCTGGATGCGTTCCCAAAATTAGTTTGTTTTAAAAAACGTATTGAA
GCTATCCCACAAATTGATAAGTACTTGAAATCCAGCAAGTATATAGCATGGCCTTTGCAGGGCTGGCAAG
CCACGTTTGGTGGTGGCGACCATCCTCCAAAATCGGATCTGAGCAGCGGTCTGGAAGTTCTGTTTCAGGG
CCCGAAAGGTCTGGTTCCGGGTCTGGTTAATCTGGGTAATACCTGTTTTATGAATAGCCTGCTGCAGGGT
CTGAGCGCATGTCCGGCATTTATTCGTTGGCTGGAAGAATTCACCAGCCAGTATAGCCGTGATCAGAAAG
AACCGCCTAGCCATCAGTATCTGAGCCTGACCCTGCTGCATCTGCTGAAAGCACTGAGCTGTCAAGAGGT
TACCGATGATGAAGTTCTGGATGCAAGCTGTCTGCTGGATGTTCTGCGTATGTATCGTTGGCAGATTAGC
AGCTTTGAAGAACAGGATGCACATGAACTGTTTCATGTTATTACCAGCAGCCTGGAAGATGAACGTGATC
GTCAGCCTCGTGTTACCCACCTGTTTGATGTTCATAGCCTGGAACAGCAGAGCGAAATTACCCCGAAACA
AATTACCTGTCGTACCCGTGGTAGTCCGCATCCGACCAGCAATCATTGGAAAAGCCAGCATCCGTTTCAT
GGTCGTCTGACCAGTAATATGGTTTGTAAACATTGCGAACATCAGAGTCCGGTTCGTTTTGATACCTTTG
ATAGCCTGAGCCTGTCAATTCCGGCAGCAACCTGGGGTCATCCGCTGACCCTGGATCATTGTCTGCATCA
TTTCATTAGCAGCGAAAGCGTTCGTGATGTTGTTTGTGATAACTGCACCAAAATTGAAGCAAAAGGCACC
CTGAATGGTGAAAAAGTTGAACATCAGCGTACCACCTTTGTGAAACAGCTGAAACTGGGTAAACTGCCGC
AGTGTCTGTGTATTCATCTGCAGCGTCTGTCTTGGAGCAGCCATGGTACACCGCTGAAACGTCATGAACA
TGTGCAGTTTAATGAGGACCTGGATATGGACGAGTATAAATACCACTCCAATGCGAGTACCTACCTGTTT
CGTCTGATGGCAGTTGTTGTTCATCATGGTGATATGCATAGCGGTCATTTTGTTACCTATCGTCGTAGCC
CTCCGAGCGCACGTAATCCGCTGAGCACCAGTAATCAGTGGCTGTGGGTTAGTGATGATACCGTTCGTAA
AGCAAGCCTGCAAGAAGTTCTGAGCAGCAGCGCATATCTGCTGTTTTACGAGCGTGTTTAAAGCTTTCTA
GACCATTTAAACACCACCACCACCACCACTGAGATCCGGCTGCTAACAAAGCCCGAAAGGAAGCTGAGTT
GGCTGCTGCCACCGCTGAGCAATAACTAGCATAACCCCTTGGGGCCTCTAAACGGGTCTTGAGGGGTTTT
TTGCTGAAAGGAGGAACTATATCCGGATTGGCGAATGGG
[124 nt withheld, positions 2350-2473]
C
[91 nt withheld, positions 2475-2565]
A
[49 nt withheld, positions 2567-2615]
CCTTTGACGTTGGAGTCCACGTTCTTT
[37 nt withheld, positions 2643-2679]
ACCCTATCTCGGTCTATTCTTTTGATTTATAAGGGATTTTGCCGATTTCGGCCTATTGGTTAAAAAATGA
GCTGATTTAACAAAAATTTAACGCGAATTTTAACAAAATATTAACGCTTACAATTTAGGTGGCACTTTTC
GGGGAAATGTGCGCGGAACCCCTATTTGTTTATTTTTCTAAATACATTCAAATATGTATCCGCTCATGAA
TTAATTCTTAGAAAAACTCATCGAGCATCAAATGAAACTGCAATTTATTCATATCAGGATTATCAATACC
ATATTTTTGAAAAAGCCGTTTCTGTAATGAAGGAGAAAACTCACCGAGGCAGTTCCATAGGATGGCAAGA
TCCTGGTATCGGTCTGCGATTCCGACTCGTCCAACATCAATACAACCTATTAATTTCCCCTCGTCAAAAA
TAAGGTTATCAAGTGAGAAATCACCATGAGTGACGACTGAATCCGGTGAGAATGGCAAAAGTTTATGCAT
TTCTTTCCAGACTTGTTCAACAGGCCAGCCATTACGCTCGTCATCAAAATCACTCGCATCAACCAAACCG
TTATTCATTCGTGATTGCGCCTGAGCGAGACGAAATACGCGATCGCTGTTAAAAGGACAATTACAAACAG
GAATCGAATGCAACCGGCGCAGGAACACTGCCAGCGCATCAACAATATTTTCACCTGAATCAGGATATTC
TTCTAATACCTGGAATGCTGTTTTCCCGGGGATCGCAGTGGTGAGTAACCATGCATCATCAGGAGTACGG
ATAAAATGCTTGATGGTCGGAAGAGGCATAAATTCCGTCAGCCAGTTTAGTCTGACCATCTCATCTGTAA
CATCATTGGCAACGCTACCTTTGCCATGTTTCAGAAACAACTCTGGCGCATCGGGCTTCCCATACAATCG
ATAGATTGTCGCACCTGATTGCCCGACATTATCGCGAGCCCATTTATACCCATATAAATCAGCATCCATG
TTGGAATTTAATCGCGGCCTAGAGCAAGACGTTTCCCGTTGAATATGGCTCATAACACCCCTTGTATTAC
TGTTTATGTAAGCAGACAGTTTTATTGTTCATGACCAAAATCCCTTAACGTGAGTTTTCGTTCCACTGAG
CGTCAGACCCCGTAGAAAAGATCAAAGGATCTTCTTGAGATCCTTTTTTTCTGCGCGTAATCTGCTGCTT
GCAAACAAAAAAACCACCGCTACCAGCGGTGGTTTGTTTGCCGGATCAAGAGCTACCAACTCTTTTTCCG
AAGGTAACTGGCTTCAGCAGAGCGCAGATACCAAATACTGTCCTTCTAGTGTAGCCGTAGTTAGGCCACC
ACTTCAAGAACTCTGTAGCACCGCCTACATACCTCGCTCTGCTAATCCTGTTACCAGTGGCTGCTGCCAG
TGGCGATAAGTCGTGTCTTACCGGGTTGGACTCAAGACGATAGTTACCGGATAAGGCGCAGCGGTCGGGC
TGAACGGGGGGTTCGTGCACACAGCCCAGCTTGGAGCGAACGACCTACACCGAACTGAGATACCTACAGC
GTGAGCTATGAGAAAGCGCCACGCTTCCCGAAGGGAGAAAGGCGGACAGGTATCCGGTAAGCGGCAGGGT
CGGAACAGGAGAGCGCACGAGGGAGCTTCCAGGGGGAAACGCCTGGTATCTTTATAGTCCTGTCGGGTTT
CGCCACCTCTGACTTGAGCGTCGATTTTTGTGATGCTCGTCAGGGGGGCGGAGCCTATGGAAAAACGCCA
GCAACGCGGCCTTTTTACGGTTCCTGGCCTTTTGCTGGCCTTTTGCTCACATGTTCTTTCCTGCGTTATC
CCCTGATTCTGTGGATAACCGTATTACCGCCTTTGAGTGAGCTGATACCGCTCGCCGCAGCCGAACGACC
GAGCGCAGCGAGTCAGTGAGCGAGGAAGCGGAAGAGCGCCTGATGCGGTATTTTCTCCTTACGCATCTGT
GCGGTATTTCACACCGCAATGGTGCACTCTCAGTACAATCTGCTCTGATGCCGCATAGTTAAGCCAGTAT
ACACTCCGCTATCGCTACGTGACTGGGTCATGGCTGCGCCCCGACACCCGCCAACACCCGCTGACGCGCC
CTGACGGGCTTGTCTGCTCCCGGCATCCGCTTACAGACAAGCTGTGACCGTCTCCGGGAGCTGCATGTGT
CAGAGGTTTTCACCGTCATCACCGAAACGCGCGAGGCAGCTGCGGTAAAGCTCATCAGCGTGGTCGTGAA
GCGATTCACAGATGTCTGCCTGTTCATCCGCGTCCAGCTCGTTGAGTTTCTCCAGAAGCGTTAATGTCTG
GCTTCTGATAAAGCGGGCCATGTTAAGGGCGGTTTTTTCCTGTTTGGTCACTGATGCCTCCGTGTAAGGG
GGATTTCTGTTCATGGGGGTAATGATACCGATGAAACGAGAGAGGATGCTCACGATACGGGTTACTGATG
ATGAACATGCCCGGTTACTGGAACGTTGTGAGGGTAAACAACTGGCGGTATGGATGCGGCGGGACCAGAG
AAAAATCACTCAGGGTCAATGCCAGCGCTTCGTTAATACAGATGTAGGTGTTCCACAGGGTAGCCAGCAG
CATCCTGCGATGCAGATCCGGAACATAATGGTGCAGGGCGCTGACTTCCGCGTTTCCAGACTTTACGAAA
CACGGAAACCGAAGACCATTCATGTTGTTGCTCAGGTCGCAGACGTTTTGCAGCAGCAGTCGCTTCACGT
TCGCTCGCGTATCGGTGATTCATTCTGCTAACCAGTAAGGCAACCCCGCCAGCCTAGCCGGGTCCTCAAC
GACAGGAGCACGATCATGCGCACCCGTGGGGCCGCCATGCCGGCGATAATGGCCTGCTTCTCGCCGAAAC
GTTTGGTGGCGGGACCAGTGACGAAGGCTTGAGCGAGGGCGTGCAAGATTCCGAATACCGCAAGCGACAG
GCCGATCATCGTCGCGCTCCAGCGAAAGCGGTCCTCGCCGAAAATGACCCAGAGCGCTGCCGGCACCTGT
CCTACGAGTTGCATGATAAAGAAGACAGTCATAAGTGCGGCGACGATAGTCATGCCCCGCGCCCACCGGA
AGGAGCTGACTGGGTTGAAGGCTCTCAAGGGCATCGGTCGAGATCCCGGTGCCTAATGAGTGAGCTAACT
TACATTAATTGCGTTGCGCTCACTGCCCGCTTTCCAGTCGGGAAACCTGTCGTGCCAGCTGCATTAATGA
ATCGGCCAACGCGCGGGGAGAGGCGGTTTGCGTATTGGGCGCCAGGGTGGTTTTTCTTTTCACCAGTGAG
ACGGGCAACAGCTGATTGCCCTTCACCGCCTGGCCCTGAGAGAGTTGCAGCAAGCGGTCCACGCTGGTTT
GCCCCAGCAGGCGAAAATCCTGTTTGATGGTGGTTAACGGCGGGATATAACATGAGCTGTCTTCGGTATC
GTCGTATCCCACTACCGAGATATCCGCACCAACGCGCAGCCCGGACTCGGTAATGGCGCGCATTGCGCCC
AGCGCCATCTGATCGTTGGCAACCAGCATCGCAGTGGGAACGATGCCCTCATTCAGCATTTGCATGGTTT
GTTGAAAACCGGACATGGCACTCCAGTCGCCTTCCCGTTCCGCTATCGGCTGAATTTGATTGCGAGTGAG
ATATTTATGCCAGCCAGCCAGACGCAGACGCGCCGAGACAGAACTTAATGGGCCCGCTAACAGCGCGATT
TGCTGGTGACCCAATGCGACCAGATGCTCCACGCCCAGTCGCGTACCGTCTTCATGGGAGAAAATAATAC
TGTTGATGGGTGTCTGGTCAGAGACATCAAGAAATAACGCCGGAACATTAGTGCAGGCAGCTTCCACAGC
AATGGCATCCTGGTCATCCAGCGGATAGTTAATGATCAGCCCACTGACGCGTTGCGCGAGAAGATTGTGC
ACCGCCGCTTTACAGGCTTCGACGCCGCTTCGTTCTACCATCGACACCACCACGCTGGCACCCAGTTGAT
CGGCGCGAGATTTAATCGCCGCGACAATTTGCGACGGCGCGTGCAGGGCCAGACTGGAGGTGGCAACGCC
AATCAGCAACGACTGTTTGCCCGCCAGTTGTTGTGCCACGCGGTTGGGAATGTAATTCAGCTCCGCCATC
GCCGCTTCCACTTTTTCCCGCGTTTTCGCAGAAACGTGGCTGGCCTGGTTCACCACGCGGGAAACGGTCT
GATAAGAGACACCGGCATACTCTGCGACATCGTATAACGTTACTGGTTTCACATTCACCACCCTGAATTG
ACTCTCTTCCGGGCGCTATCATGCCATACCGCGAAAGGTTTTGCGCCATTCGATGGTGTCCGGGATCTCG
ACGCTCTCCCTTATGCGACTCCTGCATTAGGAAGCAGCCCAGTAGTAGGTTGAGGCCGTTGAGCACCGCC
GCCGCAAGGAATGGTGCATG
