>Addgene plasmid #110745 | Human USP30 (64-502, construct 8, MG-26-21) | depositor partial sequence | sequence record 208256 | insert
ATGGGCAGCAGCCATCATCATCATCATCACAGCAGCGGTCTGGAAGTTCTGTTTCAGGGCCCGATGTCCC
CTATACTAGGTTATTGGAAAATTAAGGGCCTTGTGCAACCCACTCGACTTCTTTTGGAATATCTTGAAGA
AAAATATGAAGAGCATTTGTATGAGCGCGATGAAGGTGATAAATGGCGAAACAAAAAGTTTGAATTGGGT
TTGGAGTTTCCCAATCTTCCTTATTATATTGATGGTGATGTTAAATTAACACAGTCTATGGCCATCATAC
GTTATATAGCTGACAAGCACAACATGTTGGGTGGTTGTCCAAAAGAGCGTGCAGAGATTTCAATGCTTGA
AGGAGCGGTTTTGGATATTAGATACGGTGTTTCGAGAATTGCATATAGTAAAGACTTTGAAACTCTCAAA
GTTGATTTTCTTAGCAAGCTACCTGAAATGCTGAAAATGTTCGAAGATCGTTTATGTCATAAAACATATT
TAAATGGTGATCATGTAACCCATCCTGACTTCATGTTGTATGACGCTCTTGATGTTGTTTTATACATGGA
CCCAATGTGCCTGGATGCGTTCCCAAAATTAGTTTGTTTTAAAAAACGTATTGAAGCTATCCCACAAATT
GATAAGTACTTGAAATCCAGCAAGTATATAGCATGGCCTTTGCAGGGCTGGCAAGCCACGTTTGGTGGTG
GCGACCATCCTCCAAAATCGGATCTGAGCAGCGGTCTGGAAGTTCTGTTTCAGGGCCCGAAAGGTCTGGT
TCCGGGTCTGGTTAATCTGGGTAATACCTGTTTTATGAATAGCCTGCTGCAGGGTCTGAGCGCATGTCCG
GCATTTATTCGTTGGCTGGAAGAATTCACCAGCCAGTATAGCCGTGATCAGAAAGAACCGCCTAGCCATC
AGTATCTGAGCCTGACCCTGCTGCATCTGCTGAAAGCACTGAGCTGTCAAGAGGTTACCGATGATGAAGT
TCTGGATGCAAGCTGTCTGCTGGATGTTCTGCGTATGTATCGTTGGCAGATTAGCAGCTTTGAAGAACAG
GATGCACATGAACTGTTTCATGTTATTACCAGCAGCCTGGAAGATGAACGTGATCGTCAGCCTCGTGTTA
CCCACCTGTTTGATGTTCATAGCCTGGAACAGCAGAGCGAAATTACCCCGAAACAAATTACCTGTCGTAC
CCGTGGTAGTCCGCATCCGACCAGCAATCATTGGAAAAGCCAGCATCCGTTTCATGGTCGTCTGACCAGT
AATATGGTTTGTAAACATTGCGAACATCAGAGTCCGGTTCGTTTTGATACCTTTGATAGCCTGAGCCTGT
CAATTCCGGCAGCAACCTGGGGTCATCCGCTGACCCTGGATCATTGTCTGCATCATTTCATTAGCAGCGA
AAGCGTTCGTGATGTTGTTTGTGATAACTGCACCAAAATTGAAGCAAAAGGCACCCTGAATGGTGAAAAA
GTTGAACATCAGCGTACCACCTTTGTGAAACAGCTGAAACTGGGTAAACTGCCGCAGTGTCTGTGTATTC
ATCTGCAGCGTCTGTCTTGGAGCAGCCATGGTACACCGCTGAAACGTCATGAACATGTGCAGTTTAATGA
GGACCTGGATATGGACGAGTATAAATACCACTCCAATGCGAGTACCTACCTGTTTCGTCTGATGGCAGTT
GTTGTTCATCATGGTGATATGCATAGCGGTCATTTTGTTACCTATCGTCGTAGCCCTCCGAGCGCACGTA
ATCCGCTGAGCACCAGTAATCAGTGGCTGTGGGTTAGTGATGATACCGTTCGTAAAGCAAGCCTGCAAGA
AGTTCTGAGCAGCAGCGCATATCTGCTGTTTTACGAGCGTGTTTAAAGCTTTCTAGACCATTTAAACACC
ACCACCACCACCACTGAGATCCGGCTG
